Addgene plasmid #145735: pGBW-m4046896
Purpose: Bacterial Expression plasmid for SARS-CoV-2 leader protein
Depositing lab: Ginkgo Bioworks & Benjie Chen.
Backbone
  Vector backbone: ori-013 - marker | cmR
  Backbone size w/o insert (bp): 1462
  Vector type: Bacterial Expression
Growth in bacteria
  Bacterial resistance: Chloramphenicol, 25 μg/mL
  Growth temperature: 30°C
  Growth strain: DH5alpha
  Copy number: High Copy
Gene/Insert
  Gene/Insert name: SARS-CoV-2 leader protein
  Species: Escherichia coli str. K-12 substr. MG1655; Severe acute respiratory syndrome coronavirus 2
  Insert size (bp): 536
  Mutation: Escherichia coli recode 1
  Entrez Gene: ORF1ab (a.k.a. GU280_gp01)
  Promoter: Promoter | pT7 ; Operator | lacO ; RBS | T7_rbs ; Start Codon | ATG
  Tag / fusion protein: Cleavable TEV;FLAG_2 (C terminal on backbone)
  Cloning method: Unknown
Resource information
  A portion of this plasmid was derived from a plasmid made by: GinkgoBioworks
Depositor comments: NCBI Reference Sequence: YP_009725297.1
How to cite: pGBW-m4046896 was a gift from Ginkgo Bioworks & Benjie Chen (Addgene plasmid # 145735)
