[The description below was written by a language model from this plasmid's Addgene catalogue record and pLannotate feature annotations shown in this document.]
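Description:
pGBW-m4046896 is a compact (about 2.3 kb) bacterial expression plasmid for producing the SARS-CoV-2 leader protein, the N-terminal cleavage product of the ORF1ab/ORF1a replicase polyprotein (commonly called nsp1). The minimal backbone contains little beyond a high-copy ColE1/pUC-type origin of replication and a chloramphenicol acetyltransferase (cat) gene driven by its own promoter, so the plasmid is maintained in E. coli under chloramphenicol selection. A lambda t0 terminator is annotated downstream of the resistance gene.

The roughly 540 bp coding sequence has been recoded for E. coli codon usage ("recode 1"). It sits behind a T7 promoter followed directly by a lac operator and the strong T7 gene 10 ribosome binding site. Transcription therefore depends on T7 RNA polymerase supplied by the host. It is repressed by lac repressor until induced with IPTG or lactose. No lacI gene is annotated on the plasmid, so repressor would have to come from the host strain. The backbone adds a C-terminal TEV-cleavable FLAG tag. The feature table detects this as a short fragment matching part of a 3xFLAG epitope just after the open reading frame, whereas the TEV site itself is not separately annotated. The tag permits immunodetection or affinity capture and can be removed by the protease.

The automated annotation matches the insert to the replicase polyprotein 1a entry, and its accompanying text about nsp10 is generic to that polyprotein record rather than a description of this fragment. No T7 terminator is annotated after the insert. The construct is suited to inducible recombinant production and purification of the leader protein for biochemical or structural studies of SARS-CoV-2.
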