Features (pLannotate 1.2.2; 9 found; start..end, strand, type, name):
     20..38      +  promoter       T7 promoter: promoter for bacteriophage T7 RNA polymerase
     39..63      +  protein_bind   lac operator: The lac repressor binds to the lac operator to inhibit transcription in E. coli. This inhibition can be relieved by adding lactose or isopropyl-β-D-thiogalactopyranoside (IPTG). lac repressor encoded by lacI
     78..100     +  RBS            RBS: efficient ribosome binding site from bacteriophage T7 gene 10 (Olins and Rangwala, 1989)
    108..647     +  CDS            R1A_SARS2 (fragment) (sequence partly withheld): Experimental evidence at protein level: Swiss-Prot protein existence level 1. [Non-structural protein 10]: Plays a pivotal role in viral transcription by stimulating both nsp14 3'-5' exoribonuclease and nsp16 2'-O-methyltransferase activities. Therefore plays an essential role in viral mRNAs cap methylation. From Severe acute respiratory syndrome coronavirus 2 (2019-nCoV) (SARS-CoV-2).
    668..691     +  CDS            3xFLAG (fragment): three tandem FLAG® epitope tags, followed by an enterokinase cleavage site
    809..1397    +  rep_origin     ori: high-copy-number ColE1/pMB1/pBR322/pUC origin of replication
   1405..1502    +  promoter       cat promoter: promoter of the E. coli cat gene encoding chloramphenicol acetyltransferase
   1503..2159    +  CDS            cat: CAT_ECOLX - Experimental evidence at protein level: Swiss-Prot protein existence level 1. This enzyme is an effector of chloramphenicol resistance in bacteria. From Escherichia coli. This protein is used as a marker in many commonly used cloning vectors, such as pACYC184.
   2233..2267    +  terminator     lambda t0 terminator: minimal transcription terminator from phage lambda (Scholtissek and Grosse, 1987)
>Addgene plasmid #145735 | pGBW-m4046896 | depositor full sequence | sequence record 287912 | Full Sequence
GATCTCGATCCCGCGAAATTAATACGACTCACTATAGGGGAATTGTGAGCGGATAACAATTCCCCTCTAG
AAATAATTTTGTTTAACTTTAAGAAGGAGACTCTTCTATGGAGTCTCTAGTGCCTGGGTTCAAC
[348 nt withheld, positions 135-482]
AATGGCAACAAAGGCGCGGGTGGTCACAGCTATGGCGCTGATCTGAAATCATTCGACCTGGGAGATGAAC
TGGGTACCGACCCGTACGAGGATTTTCAAGAAAACTGGAACACAAAACATTCTAGCGGCGTTACTCGTGA
GCTGATGAGGGAACTCAATGGTGGCGAGAACCTGTACTTTCAAAGCGACTACAAGGATGATGATGACAAA
TAACCGGCTTATCGGTCAGTTTCACCTGATTTACGTAAAAACCCGCTTCGGCGGGTTTTTGCTTTTGGAG
GGGCAGAAAGATGAATGACTGTCCACGACGCTATACCCAAAAGAAATTGAGATCCTTTTTTTCTGCGCGT
AATCTGCTGCTTGCAAACAAAAAAACCACCGCTACCAGCGGTGGTTTGTTTGCCGGATCAAGAGCTACCA
ACTCTTTTTCCGAAGGTAACTGGCTTCAGCAGAGCGCAGATACCAAATACTGTTCTTCTAGTGTAGCCGT
AGTTAGGCCACCACTTCAAGAACTCTGTAGCACCGCCTACATACCTCGCTCTGCTAATCCTGTTACCAGT
GGCTGCTGCCAGTGGCGATAAGTCGTGTCTTACCGGGTTGGACTCAAGACGATAGTTACCGGATAAGGCG
CAGCGGTCGGGCTGAACGGGGGGTTCGTGCACACAGCCCAGCTTGGAGCGAACGACCTACACCGAACTGA
GATACCTACAGCGTGAGCTATGAGAAAGCGCCACGCTTCCCGAAGGGAGAAAGGCGGACAGGTATCCGGT
AAGCGGCAGGGTCGGAACAGGAGAGCGCACGAGGGAGCTTCCAGGGGGAAACGCCTGGTATCTTTATAGT
CCTGTCGGGTTTCGCCACCTCTGACTTGAGCGTCGATTTTTGTGATGCTCGTCAGGGGGGCGGAGCCTAT
GGAAATTGATCGGGCACGTAAGAGGTTCCAACTTTCACCATAATGAAATAAGATCACTACCGGGCGTATT
TTTTGAGTTATCGAGATTTTCAGGAGCTAAGGAAGCTAAAATGGAGAAAAAAATCACTGGATATACCACC
GTTGATATATCCCAATGGCATCGTAAAGAACATTTTGAGGCATTTCAGTCAGTTGCTCAATGTACCTATA
ACCAGACCGTTCAGCTGGATATTACGGCCTTTTTAAAGACCGTAAAGAAAAATAAGCACAAGTTTTATCC
GGCCTTTATTCACATTCTTGCCCGCCTGATGAATGCTCATCCGGAATTTCGTATGGCAATGAAAGACGGT
GAGCTGGTGATATGGGATAGTGTTCACCCTTGTTACACCGTTTTCCATGAGCAAACTGAAACGTTTTCAT
CGCTCTGGAGTGAATACCACGACGATTTCCGGCAGTTTCTACACATATATTCGCAAGATGTGGCGTGTTA
CGGTGAAAACCTGGCCTATTTCCCTAAAGGGTTTATTGAGAATATGTTTTTCGTTTCAGCCAATCCCTGG
GTGAGTTTCACCAGTTTTGATTTAAACGTGGCCAATATGGACAACTTCTTCGCCCCCGTTTTCACCATGG
GCAAATATTATACGCAAGGCGACAAGGTGCTGATGCCGCTGGCGATTCAGGTTCATCATGCCGTTTGTGA
TGGCTTCCATGTCGGCAGAATGCTTAATGAATTACAACAGTACTGCGATGAGTGGCAGGGCGGGGCGTAA
TTTGATATCGAGCTCGCTTGGACTCCTGTTGATAGATCCAGTAATGACCTCAGAACTCCATCTGGATTTG
TTCAGAACGCTCGGTTGCCGCCGGGCGTTTTTTATTGGT
